>Addgene plasmid #125481 | lentiSAMv2 C2CD4A-TSS-guide2 | addgene full sequence | sequence record 251522 | Addgene NGS Result
GTTTTAGAGCTAGGCCAACATGAGGATCACCCATGTCTGCAGGGCCTAGCAAGTTAAAATAAGGCTAGTC
CGTTATCAACTTGGCCAACATGAGGATCACCCATGTCTGCAGGGCCAAGTGGCACCGAGTCGGTGCTTTT
TTTGGATCCTAGGTCTTGAAAGGAGTGGGAATTGGCTCCGGTGCCCGTCAGTGGGCAGAGCGCACATCGC
CCACAGTCCCCGAGAAGTTGGGGGGAGGGGTCGGCAATTGATCCGGTGCCTAGAGAAGGTGGCGCGGGGT
AAACTGGGAAAGTGATGTCGTGTACTGGCTCCGCCTTTTTCCCGAGGGTGGGGGAGAACCGTATATAAGT
GCAGTAGTCGCCGTGAACGTTCTTTTTCGCAACGGGTTTGCCGCCAGAACACAGGCGTACGGCCACCATG
AAAAGGCCGGCGGCCACGAAAAAGGCCGGCCAGGCAAAAAAGAAAAAGGACAAGAAGTACAGCATCGGCC
TGGCCATCGGCACCAACTCTGTGGGCTGGGCCGTGATCACCGACGAGTACAAGGTGCCCAGCAAGAAATT
CAAGGTGCTGGGCAACACCGACCGGCACAGCATCAAGAAGAACCTGATCGGAGCCCTGCTGTTCGACAGC
GGCGAAACAGCCGAGGCCACCCGGCTGAAGAGAACCGCCAGAAGAAGATACACCAGACGGAAGAACCGGA
TCTGCTATCTGCAAGAGATCTTCAGCAACGAGATGGCCAAGGTGGACGACAGCTTCTTCCACAGACTGGA
AGAGTCCTTCCTGGTGGAAGAGGATAAGAAGCACGAGCGGCACCCCATCTTCGGCAACATCGTGGACGAG
GTGGCCTACCACGAGAAGTACCCCACCATCTACCACCTGAGAAAGAAACTGGTGGACAGCACCGACAAGG
CCGACCTGCGGCTGATCTATCTGGCCCTGGCCCACATGATCAAGTTCCGGGGCCACTTCCTGATCGAGGG
CGACCTGAACCCCGACAACAGCGACGTGGACAAGCTGTTCATCCAGCTGGTGCAGACCTACAACCAGCTG
TTCGAGGAAAACCCCATCAACGCCAGCGGCGTGGACGCCAAGGCCATCCTGTCTGCCAGACTGAGCAAGA
GCAGACGGCTGGAAAATCTGATCGCCCAGCTGCCCGGCGAGAAGAAGAATGGCCTGTTCGGCAACCTGAT
TGCCCTGAGCCTGGGCCTGACCCCCAACTTCAAGAGCAACTTCGACCTGGCCGAGGATGCCAAACTGCAG
CTGAGCAAGGACACCTACGACGACGACCTGGACAACCTGCTGGCCCAGATCGGCGACCAGTACGCCGACC
TGTTTCTGGCCGCCAAGAACCTGTCCGACGCCATCCTGCTGAGCGACATCCTGAGAGTGAACACCGAGAT
CACCAAGGCCCCCCTGAGCGCCTCTATGATCAAGAGATACGACGAGCACCACCAGGACCTGACCCTGCTG
AAAGCTCTCGTGCGGCAGCAGCTGCCTGAGAAGTACAAAGAGATTTTCTTCGACCAGAGCAAGAACGGCT
ACGCCGGCTACATTGACGGCGGAGCCAGCCAGGAAGAGTTCTACAAGTTCATCAAGCCCATCCTGGAAAA
GATGGACGGCACCGAGGAACTGCTCGTGAAGCTGAACAGAGAGGACCTGCTGCGGAAGCAGCGGACCTTC
GACAACGGCAGCATCCCCCACCAGATCCACCTGGGAGAGCTGCACGCCATTCTGCGGCGGCAGGAAGATT
TTTACCCATTCCTGAAGGACAACCGGGAAAAGATCGAGAAGATCCTGACCTTCCGCATCCCCTACTACGT
GGGCCCTCTGGCCAGGGGAAACAGCAGATTCGCCTGGATGACCAGAAAGAGCGAGGAAACCATCACCCCC
TGGAACTTCGAGGAAGTGGTGGACAAGGGCGCTTCCGCCCAGAGCTTCATCGAGCGGATGACCAACTTCG
ATAAGAACCTGCCCAACGAGAAGGTGCTGCCCAAGCACAGCCTGCTGTACGAGTACTTCACCGTGTATAA
CGAGCTGACCAAAGTGAAATACGTGACCGAGGGAATGAGAAAGCCCGCCTTCCTGAGCGGCGAGCAGAAA
AAGGCCATCGTGGACCTGCTGTTCAAGACCAACCGGAAAGTGACCGTGAAGCAGCTGAAAGAGGACTACT
TCAAGAAAATCGAGTGCTTCGACTCCGTGGAAATCTCCGGCGTGGAAGATCGGTTCAACGCCTCCCTGGG
CACATACCACGATCTGCTGAAAATTATCAAGGACAAGGACTTCCTGGACAATGAGGAAAACGAGGACATT
CTGGAAGATATCGTGCTGACCCTGACACTGTTTGAGGACAGAGAGATGATCGAGGAACGGCTGAAAACCT
ATGCCCACCTGTTCGACGACAAAGTGATGAAGCAGCTGAAGCGGCGGAGATACACCGGCTGGGGCAGGCT
GAGCCGGAAGCTGATCAACGGCATCCGGGACAAGCAGTCCGGCAAGACAATCCTGGATTTCCTGAAGTCC
GACGGCTTCGCCAACAGAAACTTCATGCAGCTGATCCACGACGACAGCCTGACCTTTAAAGAGGACATCC
AGAAAGCCCAGGTGTCCGGCCAGGGCGATAGCCTGCACGAGCACATTGCCAATCTGGCCGGCAGCCCCGC
CATTAAGAAGGGCATCCTGCAGACAGTGAAGGTGGTGGACGAGCTCGTGAAAGTGATGGGCCGGCACAAG
CCCGAGAACATCGTGATCGAAATGGCCAGAGAGAACCAGACCACCCAGAAGGGACAGAAGAACAGCCGCG
AGAGAATGAAGCGGATCGAAGAGGGCATCAAAGAGCTGGGCAGCCAGATCCTGAAAGAACACCCCGTGGA
AAACACCCAGCTGCAGAACGAGAAGCTGTACCTGTACTACCTGCAGAATGGGCGGGATATGTACGTGGAC
CAGGAACTGGACATCAACCGGCTGTCCGACTACGATGTGGACCACATCGTGCCTCAGAGCTTTCTGAAGG
ACGACTCCATCGACAACAAGGTGCTGACCAGAAGCGACAAGGCCCGGGGCAAGAGCGACAACGTGCCCTC
CGAAGAGGTCGTGAAGAAGATGAAGAACTACTGGCGGCAGCTGCTGAACGCCAAGCTGATTACCCAGAGA
AAGTTCGACAATCTGACCAAGGCCGAGAGAGGCGGCCTGAGCGAACTGGATAAGGCCGGCTTCATCAAGA
GACAGCTGGTGGAAACCCGGCAGATCACAAAGCACGTGGCACAGATCCTGGACTCCCGGATGAACACTAA
GTACGACGAGAATGACAAGCTGATCCGGGAAGTGAAAGTGATCACCCTGAAGTCCAAGCTGGTGTCCGAT
TTCCGGAAGGATTTCCAGTTTTACAAAGTGCGCGAGATCAACAACTACCACCACGCCCACGACGCCTACC
TGAACGCCGTCGTGGGAACCGCCCTGATCAAAAAGTACCCTAAGCTGGAAAGCGAGTTCGTGTACGGCGA
CTACAAGGTGTACGACGTGCGGAAGATGATCGCCAAGAGCGAGCAGGAAATCGGCAAGGCTACCGCCAAG
TACTTCTTCTACAGCAACATCATGAACTTTTTCAAGACCGAGATTACCCTGGCCAACGGCGAGATCCGGA
AGCGGCCTCTGATCGAGACAAACGGCGAAACCGGGGAGATCGTGTGGGATAAGGGCCGGGATTTTGCCAC
CGTGCGGAAAGTGCTGAGCATGCCCCAAGTGAATATCGTGAAAAAGACCGAGGTGCAGACAGGCGGCTTC
AGCAAAGAGTCTATCCTGCCCAAGAGGAACAGCGATAAGCTGATCGCCAGAAAGAAGGACTGGGACCCTA
AGAAGTACGGCGGCTTCGACAGCCCCACCGTGGCCTATTCTGTGCTGGTGGTGGCCAAAGTGGAAAAGGG
CAAGTCCAAGAAACTGAAGAGTGTGAAAGAGCTGCTGGGGATCACCATCATGGAAAGAAGCAGCTTCGAG
AAGAATCCCATCGACTTTCTGGAAGCCAAGGGCTACAAAGAAGTGAAAAAGGACCTGATCATCAAGCTGC
CTAAGTACTCCCTGTTCGAGCTGGAAAACGGCCGGAAGAGAATGCTGGCCTCTGCCGGCGAACTGCAGAA
GGGAAACGAACTGGCCCTGCCCTCCAAATATGTGAACTTCCTGTACCTGGCCAGCCACTATGAGAAGCTG
AAGGGCTCCCCCGAGGATAATGAGCAGAAACAGCTGTTTGTGGAACAGCACAAGCACTACCTGGACGAGA
TCATCGAGCAGATCAGCGAGTTCTCCAAGAGAGTGATCCTGGCCGACGCTAATCTGGACAAAGTGCTGTC
CGCCTACAACAAGCACCGGGATAAGCCCATCAGAGAGCAGGCCGAGAATATCATCCACCTGTTTACCCTG
ACCAATCTGGGAGCCCCTGCCGCCTTCAAGTACTTTGACACCACCATCGACCGGAAGAGGTACACCAGCA
CCAAAGAGGTGCTGGACGCCACCCTGATCCACCAGAGCATCACCGGCCTGTACGAGACACGGATCGACCT
GTCTCAGCTGGGAGGCGACAGCGCTGGAGGAGGTGGAAGCGGAGGAGGAGGAAGCGGAGGAGGAGGTAGC
GGACCTAAGAAAAAGAGGAAGGTGGCGGCCGCTGGATCCGGACGGGCTGACGCATTGGACGATTTTGATC
TGGATATGCTGGGAAGTGACGCCCTCGATGATTTTGACCTTGACATGCTTGGTTCGGATGCCCTTGATGA
CTTTGACCTCGACATGCTCGGCAGTGACGCCCTTGATGATTTCGACCTGGACATGCTGATTAACTGTACA
GGCAGTGGAGAGGGCAGAGGAAGTCTGCTAACATGCGGTGACGTCGAGGAGAATCCTGGCCCAATGGCCA
AGCCTTTGTCTCAAGAAGAATCCACCCTCATTGAAAGAGCAACGGCTACAATCAACAGCATCCCCATCTC
TGAAGACTACAGCGTCGCCAGCGCAGCTCTCTCTAGCGACGGCCGCATCTTCACTGGTGTCAATGTATAT
CATTTTACTGGGGGACCTTGTGCAGAACTCGTGGTGCTGGGCACTGCTGCTGCTGCGGCAGCTGGCAACC
TGACTTGTATCGTCGCGATCGGAAATGAGAACAGGGGCATCTTGAGCCCCTGCGGACGGTGCCGACAGGT
GCTTCTCGATCTGCATCCTGGGATCAAAGCCATAGTGAAGGACAGTGATGGACAGCCGACGGCAGTTGGG
ATTCGTGAATTGCTGCCCTCTGGTTATGTGTGGGAGGGCTAAGAATTCGATATCAAGCTTATCGGTAATC
AACCTCTGGATTACAAAATTTGTGAAAGATTGACTGGTATTCTTAACTATGTTGCTCCTTTTACGCTATG
TGGATACGCTGCTTTAATGCCTTTGTATCATGCTATTGCTTCCCGTATGGCTTTCATTTTCTCCTCCTTG
TATAAATCCTGGTTGCTGTCTCTTTATGAGGAGTTGTGGCCCGTTGTCAGGCAACGTGGCGTGGTGTGCA
CTGTGTTTGCTGACGCAACCCCCACTGGTTGGGGCATTGCCACCACCTGTCAGCTCCTTTCCGGGACTTT
CGCTTTCCCCCTCCCTATTGCCACGGCGGAACTCATCGCCGCCTGCCTTGCCCGCTGCTGGACAGGGGCT
CGGCTGTTGGGCACTGACAATTCCGTGGTGTTGTCGGGGAAATCATCGTCCTTTCCTTGGCTGCTCGCCT
GTGTTGCCACCTGGATTCTGCGCGGGACGTCCTTCTGCTACGTCCCTTCGGCCCTCAATCCAGCGGACCT
TCCTTCCCGCGGCCTGCTGCCGGCTCTGCGGCCTCTTCCGCGTCTTCGCCTTCGCCCTCAGACGAGTCGG
ATCTCCCTTTGGGCCGCCTCCCCGCATCGATACCGTCGACCTCGAGACCTAGAAAAACATGGAGCAATCA
CAAGTAGCAATACAGCAGCTACCAATGCTGATTGTGCCTGGCTAGAAGCACAAGAGGAGGAGGAGGTGGG
TTTTCCAGTCACACCTCAGGTACCTTTAAGACCAATGACTTACAAGGCAGCTGTAGATCTTAGCCACTTT
TTAAAAGAAAAGGGGGGACTGGAAGGGCTAATTCACTCCCAACGAAGACAAGATATCCTTGATCTGTGGA
TCTACCACACACAAGGCTACTTCCCTGATTGGCAGAACTACACACCAGGGCCAGGGATCAGATATCCACT
GACCTTTGGATGGTGCTACAAGCTAGTACCAGTTGAGCAAGAGAAGGTAGAAGAAGCCAATGAAGGAGAG
AACACCCGCTTGTTACACCCTGTGAGCCTGCATGGGATGGATGACCCGGAGAGAGAAGTATTAGAGTGGA
GGTTTGACAGCCGCCTAGCATTTCATCACATGGCCCGAGAGCTGCATCCGGACTGTACTGGGTCTCTCTG
GTTAGACCAGATCTGAGCCTGGGAGCTCTCTGGCTAACTAGGGAACCCACTGCTTAAGCCTCAATAAAGC
TTGCCTTGAGTGCTTCAAGTAGTGTGTGCCCGTCTGTTGTGTGACTCTGGTAACTAGAGATCCCTCAGAC
CCTTTTAGTCAGTGTGGAAAATCTCTAGCAGGGCCCGTTTAAACCCGCTGATCAGCCTCGACTGTGCCTT
CTAGTTGCCAGCCATCTGTTGTTTGCCCCTCCCCCGTGCCTTCCTTGACCCTGGAAGGTGCCACTCCCAC
TGTCCTTTCCTAATAAAATGAGGAAATTGCATCGCATTGTCTGAGTAGGTGTCATTCTATTCTGGGGGGT
GGGGTGGGGCAGGACAGCAAGGGGGAGGATTGGGAAGACAATAGCAGGCATGCTGGGGATGCGGTGGGCT
CTATGGCTTCTGAGGCGGAAAGAACCAGCTGGGGCTCTAGGGGGTATCCCC
[124 nt withheld, positions 6912-7035]
C
[91 nt withheld, positions 7037-7127]
A
[49 nt withheld, positions 7129-7177]
CCTTTGACGTTGGAGTCCACGTTCTTT
[37 nt withheld, positions 7205-7241]
ACCCTATCTCGGTCTATTCTTTTGATTTATAAGGGATTTTGCCGATTTCGGCCTATTGGTTAAAAAATGA
GCTGATTTAACAAAAATTTAACGCGAATTAATTCTGTGGAATGTGTGTCAGTTAGGGTGTGGAAAGTCCC
CAGGCTCCCCAGCAGGCAGAAGTATGCAAAGCATGCATCTCAATTAGTCAGCAACCAGGTGTGGAAAGTC
CCCAGGCTCCCCAGCAGGCAGAAGTATGCAAAGCATGCATCTCAATTAGTCAGCAACCATAGTCCCGCCC
CTAACTCCGCCCATCCCGCCCCTAACTCCGCCCAGTTCCGCCCATTCTCCGCCCCATGGCTGACTAATTT
TTTTTATTTATGCAGAGGCCGAGGCCGCCTCTGCCTCTGAGCTATTCCAGAAGTAGTGAGGAGGCTTTTT
TGGAGGCCTAGGCTTTTGCAAAAAGCTCCCGGGAGCTTGTATATCCATTTTCGGATCTGATCAGCACGTG
TTGACAATTAATCATCGGCATAGTATATCGGCATAGTATAATACGACAAGGTGAGGAACTAAACCATGGC
CAAGTTGACCAGTGCCGTTCCGGTGCTCACCGCGCGCGACGTCGCCGGAGCGGTCGAGTTCTGGACCGAC
CGGCTCGGGTTCTCCCGGGACTTCGTGGAGGACGACTTCGCCGGTGTGGTCCGGGACGACGTGACCCTGT
TCATCAGCGCGGTCCAGGACCAGGTGGTGCCGGACAACACCCTGGCCTGGGTGTGGGTGCGCGGCCTGGA
CGAGCTGTACGCCGAGTGGTCGGAGGTCGTGTCCACGAACTTCCGGGACGCCTCCGGGCCGGCCATGACC
GAGATCGGCGAGCAGCCGTGGGGGCGGGAGTTCGCCCTGCGCGACCCGGCCGGCAACTGCGTGCACTTCG
TGGCCGAGGAGCAGGACTGACACGTGCTACGAGATTTCGATTCCACCGCCGCCTTCTATGAAAGGTTGGG
CTTCGGAATCGTTTTCCGGGACGCCGGCTGGATGATCCTCCAGCGCGGGGATCTCATGCTGGAGTTCTTC
GCCCACCCCAACTTGTTTATTGCAGCTTATAATGGTTACAAATAAAGCAATAGCATCACAAATTTCACAA
ATAAAGCATTTTTTTCACTGCATTCTAGTTGTGGTTTGTCCAAACTCATCAATGTATCTTATCATGTCTG
TATACCGTCGACCTCTAGCTAGAGCTTGGCGTAATCATGGTCATAGCTGTTTCCTGTGTGAAATTGTTAT
CCGCTCACAATTCCACACAACATACGAGCCGGAAGCATAAAGTGTAAAGCCTGGGGTGCCTAATGAGTGA
GCTAACTCACATTAATTGCGTTGCGCTCACTGCCCGCTTTCCAGTCGGGAAACCTGTCGTGCCAGCTGCA
TTAATGAATCGGCCAACGCGCGGGGAGAGGCGGTTTGCGTATTGGGCGCTCTTCCGCTTCCTCGCTCACT
GACTCGCTGCGCTCGGTCGTTCGGCTGCGGCGAGCGGTATCAGCTCACTCAAAGGCGGTAATACGGTTAT
CCACAGAATCAGGGGATAACGCAGGAAAGAACATGTGAGCAAAAGGCCAGCAAAAGGCCAGGAACCGTAA
AAAGGCCGCGTTGCTGGCGTTTTTCCATAGGCTCCGCCCCCCTGACGAGCATCACAAAAATCGACGCTCA
AGTCAGAGGTGGCGAAACCCGACAGGACTATAAAGATACCAGGCGTTTCCCCCTGGAAGCTCCCTCGTGC
GCTCTCCTGTTCCGACCCTGCCGCTTACCGGATACCTGTCCGCCTTTCTCCCTTCGGGAAGCGTGGCGCT
TTCTCATAGCTCACGCTGTAGGTATCTCAGTTCGGTGTAGGTCGTTCGCTCCAAGCTGGGCTGTGTGCAC
GAACCCCCCGTTCAGCCCGACCGCTGCGCCTTATCCGGTAACTATCGTCTTGAGTCCAACCCGGTAAGAC
ACGACTTATCGCCACTGGCAGCAGCCACTGGTAACAGGATTAGCAGAGCGAGGTATGTAGGCGGTGCTAC
AGAGTTCTTGAAGTGGTGGCCTAACTACGGCTACACTAGAAGAACAGTATTTGGTATCTGCGCTCTGCTG
AAGCCAGTTACCTTCGGAAAAAGAGTTGGTAGCTCTTGATCCGGCAAACAAACCACCGCTGGTAGCGGTG
GTTTTTTTGTTTGCAAGCAGCAGATTACGCGCAGAAAAAAAGGATCTCAAGAAGATCCTTTGATCTTTTC
TACGGGGTCTGACGCTCAGTGGAACGAAAACTCACGTTAAGGGATTTTGGTCATGAGATTATCAAAAAGG
ATCTTCACCTAGATCCTTTTAAATTAAAAATGAAGTTTTAAATCAATCTAAAGTATATATGAGTAAACTT
GGTCTGACAGTTACCAATGCTTAATCAGTGAGGCACCTATCTCAGCGATCTGTCTATTTCGTTCATCCAT
AGTTGCCTGACTCCCCGTCGTGTAGATAACTACGATACGGGAGGGCTTACCATCTGGCCCCAGTGCTGCA
ATGATACCGCGAGACCCACGCTCACCGGCTCCAGATTTATCAGCAATAAACCAGCCAGCCGGAAGGGCCG
AGCGCAGAAGTGGTCCTGCAACTTTATCCGCCTCCATCCAGTCTATTAATTGTTGCCGGGAAGCTAGAGT
AAGTAGTTCGCCAGTTAATAGTTTGCGCAACGTTGTTGCCATTGCTACAGGCATCGTGGTGTCACGCTCG
TCGTTTGGTATGGCTTCATTCAGCTCCGGTTCCCAACGATCAAGGCGAGTTACATGATCCCCCATGTTGT
GCAAAAAAGCGGTTAGCTCCTTCGGTCCTCCGATCGTTGTCAGAAGTAAGTTGGCCGCAGTGTTATCACT
CATGGTTATGGCAGCACTGCATAATTCTCTTACTGTCATGCCATCCGTAAGATGCTTTTCTGTGACTGGT
GAGTACTCAACCAAGTCATTCTGAGAATAGTGTATGCGGCGACCGAGTTGCTCTTGCCCGGCGTCAATAC
GGGATAATACCGCGCCACATAGCAGAACTTTAAAAGTGCTCATCATTGGAAAACGTTCTTCGGGGCGAAA
ACTCTCAAGGATCTTACCGCTGTTGAGATCCAGTTCGATGTAACCCACTCGTGCACCCAACTGATCTTCA
GCATCTTTTACTTTCACCAGCGTTTCTGGGTGAGCAAAAACAGGAAGGCAAAATGCCGCAAAAAAGGGAA
TAAGGGCGACACGGAAATGTTGAATACTCATACTCTTCCTTTTTCAATATTATTGAAGCATTTATCAGGG
TTATTGTCTCATGAGCGGATACATATTTGAATGTATTTAGAAAAATAAACAAATAGGGGTTCCGCGCACA
TTTCCCCGAAAAGTGCCACCTGACGTCGACGGATCGGGAGATCTCCCGATCCCCTATGGTGCACTCTCAG
TACAATCTGCTCTGATGCCGCATAGTTAAGCCAGTATCTGCTCCCTGCTTGTGTGTTGGAGGTCGCTGAG
TAGTGCGCGAGCAAAATTTAAGCTACAACAAGGCAAGGCTTGACCGACAATTGCATGAAGAATCTGCTTA
GGGTTAGGCGTTTTGCGCTGCTTCGCGATGTACGGGCCAGATATACGCGTTGACATTGATTATTGACTAG
TTATTAATAGTAATCAATTACGGGGTCATTAGTTCATAGCCCATATATGGAGTTCCGCGTTACATAACTT
ACGGTAAATGGCCCGCCTGGCTGACCGCCCAACGACCCCCGCCCATTGACGTCAATAATGACGTATGTTC
CCATAGTAACGCCAATAGGGACTTTCCATTGACGTCAATGGGTGGAGTATTTACGGTAAACTGCCCACTT
GGCAGTACATCAAGTGTATCATATGCCAAGTACGCCCCCTATTGACGTCAATGACGGTAAATGGCCCGCC
TGGCATTATGCCCAGTACATGACCTTATGGGACTTTCCTACTTGGCAGTACATCTACGTATTAGTCATCG
CTATTACCATGGTGATGCGGTTTTGGCAGTACATCAATGGGCGTGGATAGCGGTTTGACTCACGGGGATT
TCCAAGTCTCCACCCCATTGACGTCAATGGGAGTTTGTTTTGGCACCAAAATCAACGGGACTTTCCAAAA
TGTCGTAACAACTCCGCCCCATTGACGCAAATGGGCGGTAGGCGTGTACGGTGGGAGGTCTATATAAGCA
GCGCGTTTTGCCTGTACTGGGTCTCTCTGGTTAGACCAGATCTGAGCCTGGGAGCTCTCTGGCTAACTAG
GGAACCCACTGCTTAAGCCTCAATAAAGCTTGCCTTGAGTGCTTCAAGTAGTGTGTGCCCGTCTGTTGTG
TGACTCTGGTAACTAGAGATCCCTCAGACCCTTTTAGTCAGTGTGGAAAATCTCTAGCAGTGGCGCCCGA
ACAGGGACTTGAAAGCGAAAGGGAAACCAGAGGAGCTCTCTCGACGCAGGACTCGGCTTGCTGAAGCGCG
CACGGCAAGAGGCGAGGGGCGGCGACTGGTGAGTACGCCAAAAATTTTGACTAGCGGAGGCTAGAAGGAG
AGAGATGGGTGCGAGAGCGTCAGTATTAAGCGGGGGAGAATTAGATCGCGATGGGAAAAAATTCGGTTAA
GGCCAGGGGGAAAGAAAAAATATAAATTAAAACATATAGTATGGGCAAGCAGGGAGCTAGAACGATTCGC
AGTTAATCCTGGCCTGTTAGAAACATCAGAAGGCTGTAGACAAATACTGGGACAGCTACAACCATCCCTT
CAGACAGGATCAGAAGAACTTAGATCATTATATAATACAGTAGCAACCCTCTATTGTGTGCATCAAAGGA
TAGAGATAAAAGACACCAAGGAAGCTTTAGACAAGATAGAGGAAGAGCAAAACAAAAGTAAGACCACCGC
ACAGCAAGCGGCCGCTGATCTTCAGACCTGGAGGAGGAGATATGAGGGACAATTGGAGAAGTGAATTATA
TAAATATAAAGTAGTAAAAATTGAACCATTAGGAGTAGCACCCACCAAGGCAAAGAGAAGAGTGGTGCAG
AGAGAAAAAAGAGCAGTGGGAATAGGAGCTTTGTTCCTTGGGTTCTTGGGAGCAGCAGGAAGCACTATGG
GCGCAGCGTCAATGACGCTGACGGTACAGGCCAGACAATTATTGTCTGGTATAGTGCAGCAGCAGAACAA
TTTGCTGAGGGCTATTGAGGCGCAACAGCATCTGTTGCAACTCACAGTCTGGGGCATCAAGCAGCTCCAG
GCAAGAATCCTGGCTGTGGAAAGATACCTAAAGGATCAACAGCTCCTGGGGATTTGGGGTTGCTCTGGAA
AACTCATTTGCACCACTGCTGTGCCTTGGAATGCTAGTTGGAGTAATAAATCTCTGGAACAGATTTGGAA
TCACACGACCTGGATGGAGTGGGACAGAGAAATTAACAATTACACAAGCTTAATACACTCCTTAATTGAA
GAATCGCAAAACCAGCAAGAAAAGAATGAACAAGAATTATTGGAATTAGATAAATGGGCAAGTTTGTGGA
ATTGGTTTAACATAACAAATTGGCTGTGGTATATAAAATTATTCATAATGATAGTAGGAGGCTTGGTAGG
TTTAAGAATAGTTTTTGCTGTACTTTCTATAGTGAATAGAGTTAGGCAGGGATATTCACCATTATCGTTT
CAGACCCACCTCCCAACCCCGAGGGGACCCGACAGGCCCGAAGGAATAGAAGAAGAAGGTGGAGAGAGAG
ACAGAGACAGATCCATTCGATTAGTGAACGGATCGGCACTGCGTGCGCCAATTCTGCAGACAAATGGCAG
TATTCATCCACAATTTTAAAAGAAAAGGGGGGATTGGGGGGTACAGTGCAGGGGAAAGAATAGTAGACAT
AATAGCAACAGACATACAAACTAAAGAATTACAAAAACAAATTACAAAAATTCAAAATTTTCGGGTTTAT
TACAGGGACAGCAGAGATCCAGTTTGGTTAATTAGCTAGCGAGGGCCTATTTCCCATGATTCCTTCATAT
TTGCATATACGATACAAGGCTGTTAGAGAGATAATTGGAATTAATTTGACTGTAAACACAAAGATATTAG
TACAAAATACGTGACGTAGAAAGTAATAATTTCTTGGGTAGTTTGCAGTTTTAAAATTATGTTTTAAAAT
GGACTATCATATGCTTACCGTAACTTGAAAGTATTTCGATTTCTTGGCTTTATATATCTTGTGGAAAGGA
CGAAACACCGCAGGCAGCGCCCCTCTGCT
Features (pLannotate 1.2.2; 38 found; start..end, strand, type, name):
     18..36      +  misc_RNA       MS2 stem loop: stem loop that binds the bacteriophage MS2 coat protein
     47..83      +  misc_RNA       gRNA scaffold (fragment): guide RNA scaffold for the Streptococcus pyogenes CRISPR/Cas9 system
     88..106     +  misc_RNA       MS2 stem loop: stem loop that binds the bacteriophage MS2 coat protein
    117..136     +  misc_RNA       gRNA scaffold (fragment): guide RNA scaffold for the Streptococcus pyogenes CRISPR/Cas9 system
    149..167     +  CDS            small t antigen (fragment): SV40 (simian virus 40) small t antigen
    193..404     +  promoter       EF-1α core promoter: core promoter for human elongation factor EF-1α
    421..468     +  CDS            nucleoplasmin NLS: bipartite nuclear localization signal from nucleoplasmin
    468..4569    +  CDS            dCas9 (fragment): catalytically dead mutant of the Cas9 endonuclease from the Streptococcus pyogenes Type II CRISPR/Cas system RNA-guided DNA-binding protein that lacks endonuclease activity due to the D10A mutation in the RuvC catalytic domain and the N863A mutation in the HNH catalytic domain
   4894..5292    +  CDS            BSD: blasticidin S deaminase; Aspergillus terreus BSD; confers resistance to blasticidin
   5293..5314    +  misc_feature   MCS (fragment): pBluescript multiple cloning site
   5317..5905    +  misc_feature   WPRE: woodchuck hepatitis virus posttranscriptional regulatory element
   5842..6423    +  CDS            nef (fragment): NEF_HV1H2 - Experimental evidence at protein level: Swiss-Prot protein existence level 1. Extracellular Nef protein targets CD4(+) T-lymphocytes for apoptosis by interacting with CXCR4 surface receptors. From Human immunodeficiency virus type 1 group M subtype B (isolate HXB2) (HIV-1).
   6430..6610    +  LTR            5' LTR (truncated): truncated 5' long terminal repeat (LTR) from HIV-1
   6642..6866    +  polyA_signal   bGH poly(A) signal: bovine growth hormone polyadenylation signal
   6870..6891    +  promoter       SV40 promoter (fragment): SV40 enhancer and early promoter
   6912..7340    +  rep_origin     f1 ori (sequence partly withheld): f1 bacteriophage origin of replication; arrow indicates direction of (+) strand synthesis
   7354..7683    +  promoter       SV40 promoter: SV40 enhancer and early promoter
   7731..7778    +  promoter       EM7 promoter: synthetic bacterial promoter&nbsp
   7797..8171    +  CDS            BleoR: antibiotic-binding protein; Sh ble from Streptoalloteichus hindustanus; confers resistance to bleomycin, phleomycin, and Zeocin™
   8181..8306    +  CDS            ble (fragment): BLE_KLEPN - Experimental evidence at protein level: Swiss-Prot protein existence level 1. Binding protein with a strong affinity to the bleomycin family of antibiotics. Binds to CL990; an antimitotic-antibiotic compound. From Klebsiella pneumoniae.
   8301..8422    +  polyA_signal   SV40 poly(A) signal: SV40 polyadenylation signal
   8493..8515    -  protein_bind   lac operator (fragment): The lac repressor binds to the lac operator to inhibit transcription in E. coli. This inhibition can be relieved by adding lactose or isopropyl-β-D-thiogalactopyranoside (IPTG). lac repressor encoded by lacI
   8519..8549    -  promoter       lac promoter: promoter for the E. coli lac operon
   8564..8585    -  protein_bind   CAP binding site: CAP binding activates transcription in the presence of cAMP. E. coli catabolite activator protein
   8598..8690    -  CDS            lacI (fragment): lac repressor; lacI; The lac repressor binds to the lac operator to inhibit transcription in E. coli. This inhibition can be relieved by adding lactose or isopropyl-β-D-thiogalactopyranoside (IPTG).
   8873..9461    -  rep_origin     ori: high-copy-number ColE1/pMB1/pBR322/pUC origin of replication
   9632..10492   -  CDS            AmpR: β-lactamase; bla; confers resistance to ampicillin, carbenicillin, and related antibiotics
  10493..10597   -  promoter       AmpR promoter: bla
  10656..10708   -  misc_feature   bom (fragment): basis of mobility region from pBR322
  10863..11242   +  enhancer       CMV enhancer: human cytomegalovirus immediate early enhancer
  11243..11442   +  promoter       CMV promoter: human cytomegalovirus (CMV) immediate early promoter
  11460..11640   +  LTR            5' LTR (truncated): truncated 5' long terminal repeat (LTR) from HIV-1
  11687..11812   +  misc_feature   HIV-1 Ψ: packaging signal of human immunodeficiency virus type 1
  11796..12159   +  CDS            HIV-1 gag (fragment): gag protein from human immunodeficiency virus 1; gag
  12305..12538   +  misc_feature   RRE: The Rev response element (RRE) of HIV-1 allows for Rev-dependent mRNA export from the nucleus to the cytoplasm.
  12915..13015   +  CDS            Rev (fragment): human immunodeficiency virus 1 (HIV-1) Rev protein; rev; enhances nuclear export of unspliced and incompletely spliced viral mRNAs
  13065..13182   +  misc_feature   cPPT/CTS: central polypurine tract and central termination sequence of HIV-1
  13232..13472   +  promoter       U6 promoter: RNA polymerase III promoter for human U6 snRNA
