[The description below was written by a language model from this plasmid's Addgene catalogue record and pLannotate feature annotations shown in this document.]
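Description:
lentiSAMv2 C2CD4A-TSS-guide2 is a 13.5 kb lentiviral CRISPR-activation plasmid built on the lentiSAMv2 backbone, carrying a guide RNA directed at the transcription start site region of human C2CD4A. It is propagated in E. coli through a high-copy ColE1/pUC-type origin with ampicillin resistance, and the record lists a recombination-reduced strain (Stbl3), as is usual for LTR-containing vectors. The backbone also contains an f1 origin and an SV40/EM7-driven bleomycin/Zeocin resistance cassette located outside the region flanked by the LTRs. The viral elements follow a third-generation layout: a CMV enhancer/promoter fused to a truncated HIV-1 5' LTR drives the genomic RNA, followed by the Ψ packaging signal, RRE for Rev-dependent export, and cPPT/CTS, with a WPRE and a truncated 3' LTR closing the transfer cassette and a bGH polyadenylation signal downstream.

Two expression units sit between the LTRs. A human U6 Pol III promoter transcribes the C2CD4A-targeting guide in an S. pyogenes scaffold modified with two MS2 stem loops, which can recruit MS2 coat protein fusions to additional activator domains in the SAM system; such a helper component is not encoded here. The EF-1α core promoter drives a nucleoplasmin-NLS-tagged, catalytically dead Cas9 (D10A/N863A) fused to VP64 and linked by a 2A peptide to blasticidin S deaminase, so transduced mammalian cells can be selected with blasticidin. The VP64 and 2A segments are described in the catalogue entry but not individually annotated in the feature table, which leaves an unannotated gap between dCas9 and BSD. The construct is intended for CRISPR-mediated transcriptional activation of C2CD4A in human cells.
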