Addgene plasmid #125481: lentiSAMv2 C2CD4A-TSS-guide2
Purpose: CRISPR-mediated activation of C2CD4A. Catalytically inactive Cas9 from S. pyogenes and VP64 with 2A-BlastR.
Depositing lab: Jorge Ferrer. Depositing organization: Imperial College London. Publication: Human pancreatic islet three-dimensional chromatin architecture provides insights into the genetics of type 2 diabetes. Miguel-Escalada I, Bonas-Guarch S, Cebola I, Ponsa-Cobas J, Mendieta-Esteban J, Atla G, Javierre BM, Rolando DMY, Farabella I, Morgan CC, Garcia-Hurtado J, Beucher A, Moran I, Pasquali L, Ramos-Rodriguez M, Appel EVR, Linneberg A, Gjesing AP, Witte DR, Pedersen O, Grarup N, Ravassard P, Torrents D, Mercader JM, Piemonti L, Berney T, de Koning EJP, Kerr-Conte J, Pattou F, Fedko IO, Groop L, Prokopenko I, Hansen T, Marti-Renom MA, Fraser P, Ferrer J. Nat Genet. 2019 Jun 28. pii: 10.1038/s41588-019-0457-0. doi: 10.1038/s41588-019-0457-0. PubMed 31253982.
Backbone
  Vector backbone: lentiSAMv2
  Backbone manufacturer: Feng Zhang (Addgene #75112)
  Vector type: Mammalian Expression, Lentiviral, CRISPR
  Selectable markers: Blasticidin
Growth in bacteria
  Bacterial resistance: Ampicillin, 100 μg/mL
  Growth temperature: 37°C
  Growth strain: Stbl3
  Copy number: High Copy
Gene/Insert
  Gene/Insert name: dCas9-VP64-2A-BlastR
  gRNA/shRNA sequence: CAGGCAGCGCCCCTCTGCT
  Species: H. sapiens (human)
  Promoter: EF1a core and U6
  Cloning method: Restriction Enzyme; 5′ cloning site Unknown (destroyed during cloning); 3′ cloning site Unknown (destroyed during cloning)
  Sequencing primers: 5′ GATCCGCCACCATGGATGC
Terms and licenses: Academic/Nonprofit Terms; Industry Terms: Not Available to Industry
How to cite: lentiSAMv2 C2CD4A-TSS-guide2 was a gift from Jorge Ferrer (Addgene plasmid # 125481 ; http://n2t.net/addgene:125481 ; RRID:Addgene_125481)
