>Addgene plasmid #125481 | lentiSAMv2 C2CD4A-TSS-guide2 | depositor partial sequence | sequence record 240140 | Guide RNA, MS2 stem loops
NNNTNNNTTNNTGGNTTTATATATCTTGTGGAAGGANNAAACACCGCAGGCAGCGCCCCTCTGCTGTTTT
AGAGCTAGGCCAACATGAGGATCACCCATGTCTGCAGGGCCTAGCAAGTTAAAATAAGGCTAGTCCGTTA
TCAACTTGGCCAACATGAGGATCACCCATGTCTGCAGGGCCAAGTGGCACCGAGTCGGTGCTTTTTTTGG
ATCCTAGGTCTTGAAAGGAGTGGGAATTGGCTCCGGTGCCCGTCAGTGGGCAGAGCGCACATCGCCCACA
GTCCCCGAGAAGTTGGGGGGAGGGGTCGGCAATTGATCCGGTGCCTAGAGAAGGTGGCGCGGGGTAAACT
GGGAAAGTGATGTCGTGTACTGGCTCCGCCTTTTTCCCGAGGGTGGGGGAGAACCGTATATAAGTGCAGT
AGTCGCCGTGAACGTTCTTTTTCGCAACGGGTTTGCCGCCAGAACACAGGCGTACGGCCACCATGAAAAG
GCCGGCGGCCACGAAAAAGGCCGGCCAGGCAAAAAAGAAAAAGGACAAGAAGTACAGCATCGGCCTGGCC
ATCGGCACCAACTCTGTGGGCTGGGCCGTGATCACCGACAAGTACAAGGTGCCCAGCAAGAAATTCAAGG
TGCTGGGCAACACCGACCGGCACAGCATCAAGAAGAACCTGATCGGAGCCCTGCTGTTCGACAGCGGCGA
AACAGCCGAGGCCACCCGGCTGAAGAGAACCGCCAGAAGAAGATACACCAGACGGAAGAACCGGATCTGC
TATCTGCAAGAGATCTTCAGCAACGAGATGGCCAAGGTGGACGACAGCTTCTTCCACAGACTGGAAGAGT
CCTTCCTGGTGGAAGAGGATAAGAAGCACGAGCGGCACCCCATCTTCGGCAACATCGTGGAACGAGGTGG
CCTACCACGAGAAGTACCCCACCATCTACCACCTGAAAAAAAAAACTGGNGGGACAGCACCGACAAGGGC
CGACCTGGCGGCTGATCTATCTGGCCCTGGCCCACATGATCAAGTTCCGGGGGCCACTTCCTGGATCGAG
GGCCGACCTGAACCCCNAACAACGGCGACGNNGGACAAGCTGTTCATCCAGGCTGGNGGAAAACCTACAA
CCAGGCTGGTTCGAGGAAAAACCCCNATCAACGCCAGGGGNNGGGGAACGCCAAGGCCNTTCCTGGTCTG
GCCAAACTGAACCAAAAACAAAACGGTTGGAAAAATCTGAATCCCCCCACCTGCCCCGGNAANNAAAAAA
AAAAGGGCCCGGTTTCGGCAACCTGGATTGGCCCTGNAACCCGGGGGCCTNGAACCCCCAAATTTCAAAN
AAAAANTTTNCAAACCTGGGCCAAAGAAGGCCCAAAATGGGCCNNTGA
